>Addgene plasmid #181734 | Phage-PGK-Flag-HA-FKBP-T(WT) | addgene full sequence | sequence record 357221 | Addgene NGS Result
TGGAAGGGCTAATTCACTCCCAAAGAAGACAAGATATCCTTGATCTGTGGATCTACCACACACAAGGCTA
CTTCCCTGATTAGCAGAACTACACACCAGGGCCAGGGGTCAGATATCCACTGACCTTTGGATGGTGCTAC
AAGCTAGTACCAGTTGAGCCAGATAAGGTAGAAGAGGCCAATAAAGGAGAGAACACCAGCTTGTTACACC
CTGTGAGCCTGCATGGGATGGATGACCCGGAGAGAGAAGTGTTAGAGTGGAGGTTTGACAGCCGCCTAGC
ATTTCATCACGTGGCCCGAGAGCTGCATCCGGAGTACTTCAAGAACTGCTGATATCGAGCTTGCTACAAG
GGACTTTCCGCTGGGGACTTTCCAGGGAGGCGTGGCCTGGGCGGGACTGGGGAGTGGCGAGCCCTCAGAT
CCTGCATATAAGCAGCTGCTTTTTGCCTGTACTGGGTCTCTCTGGTTAGACCAGATCTGAGCCTGGGAGC
TCTCTGGCTAACTAGGGAACCCACTGCTTAAGCCTCAATAAAGCTTGCCTTGAGTGCTTCAAGTAGTGTG
TGCCCGTCTGTTGTGTGACTCTGGTAACTAGAGATCCCTCAGACCCTTTTAGTCAGTGTGGAAAATCTCT
AGCAGTGGCGCCCGAACAGGGACTTGAAAGCGAAAGGGAAACCAGAGGAGCTCTCTCGACGCAGGACTCG
GCTTGCTGAAGCGCGCACGGCAAGAGGCGAGGGGCGGCGACTGGTGAGTACGCCAAAAATTTTGACTAGC
GGAGGCTAGAAGGAGAGAGATGGGTGCGAGAGCGTCAGTATTAAGCGGGGGAGAATTAGATCGCGATGGG
AAAAAATTCGGTTAAGGCCAGGGGGAAAGAAAAAATATAAATTAAAACATATAGTATGGGCAAGCAGGGA
GCTAGAACGATTCGCAGTTAATCCTGGCCTGTTAGAAACATCAGAAGGCTGTAGACAAATACTGGGACAG
CTACAACCATCCCTTCAGACAGGATCAGAAGAACTTAGATCATTATATAATACAGTAGCAACCCTCTATT
GTGTGCATCAAAGGATAGAGATAAAAGACACCAAGGAAGCTTTAGACAAGATAGAGGAAGAGCAAAACAA
AAGTAAGACCACCGCACAGCAAGCGGCCGGCCGCTGATCTTCAGACCTGGAGGAGGAGATATGAGGGACA
ATTGGAGAAGTGAATTATATAAATATAAAGTAGTAAAAATTGAACCATTAGGAGTAGCACCCACCAAGGC
AAAGAGAAGAGTGGTGCAGAGAGAAAAAAGAGCAGTGGGAATAGGAGCTTTGTTCCTTGGGTTCTTGGGA
GCAGCAGGAAGCACTATGGGCGCAGCGTCAATGACGCTGACGGTACAGGCCAGACAATTATTGTCTGGTA
TAGTGCAGCAGCAGAACAATTTGCTGAGGGCTATTGAGGCGCAACAGCATCTGTTGCAACTCACAGTCTG
GGGCATCAAGCAGCTCCAGGCAAGAATCCTGGCTGTGGAAAGATACCTAAAGGATCAACAGCTCCTGGGG
ATTTGGGGTTGCTCTGGAAAACTCATTTGCACCACTGCTGTGCCTTGGAATGCTAGTTGGAGTAATAAAT
CTCTGGAACAGATTTGGAATCACACGACCTGGATGGAGTGGGACAGAGAAATTAACAATTACACAAGCTT
AATACACTCCTTAATTGAAGAATCGCAAAACCAGCAAGAAAAGAATGAACAAGAATTATTGGAATTAGAT
AAATGGGCAAGTTTGTGGAATTGGTTTAACATAACAAATTGGCTGTGGTATATAAAATTATTCATAATGA
TAGTAGGAGGCTTGGTAGGTTTAAGAATAGTTTTTGCTGTACTTTCTATAGTGAATAGAGTTAGGCAGGG
ATATTCACCATTATCGTTTCAGACCCACCTCCCAACCCCGAGGGGACCCGACAGGCCCGAAGGAATAGAA
GAAGAAGGTGGAGAGAGAGACAGAGACAGATCCATTCGATTAGTGAACGGATCTCGACGGTATCGCCGAA
TTCACAAATGGCAGTATTCATCCACAATTTTAAAAGAAAAGGGGGGATTGGGGGGTACAGTGCAGGGGAA
AGAATAGTAGACATAATAGCAACAGACATACAAACTAAAGAATTACAAAAACAAATTACAAAAATTCAAA
ATTTTCGGGTTTATTACAGGGACAGCAGAGATCCAGTTTGGACTAGCATTCTACCGGGTAGGGGAGGCGC
TTTTCCCAAGGCAGTCTGGAGCATGCGCTTTAGCAGCCCCGCTGGGCACTTGGCGCTACACAAGTGGCCT
CTGGCCTCGCACACATTCCACATCCACCGGTAGGCGCCAACCGGCTCCGTTCTTTGGTGGCCCCTTCGCG
CCACCTTCTACTCCTCCCCTAGTCAGGAAGTTCCCCCCCGCCCCGCAGCTCGCGTCGTGCAGGACGTGAC
AAATGGAAGTAGCACGTCTCACTAGTCTCGTGCAGATGGACAGCACCGCTGAGCAATGGAAGCGGGTAGG
CCTTTGGGGCAGCGGCCAATAGCAGCTTTGCTCCTTCGCTTTCTGGGCTCAGGGGCGGGGCGGGCGCCCG
AAGGTCCTCCGGAGGCCCGGCATTCTGCACGCTTCAAAAGCGCACGTCTGCCGCGCTGTTCTCCTCTTCC
TCATCTCCGGGCCTTTCGACCTGCGGCCGCAGATCTCTCGAGGTTGATCTGCCACCATGGACTACAAGGA
TGACGATGACAAGCTCGATGGAGGATACCCATACGATGTTCCAGATTACGCTGCTAGCATGGGAGTGCAG
GTGGAAACCATCTCCCCAGGAGACGGGCGCACCTTCCCCAAGCGCGGCCAGACCTGCGTGGTGCACTACA
CCGGGATGCTTGAAGATGGAAAGAAAGTTGATTCCTCCCGGGACAGAAACAAGCCCTTTAAGTTTATGCT
AGGCAAGCAGGAGGTGATCCGAGGCTGGGAAGAAGGGGTTGCCCAGATGAGTGTGGGTCAGAGAGCCAAA
CTGACTATATCTCCAGATTATGCCTATGGTGCCACTGGGCACCCAGGCATCATCCCACCACATGCCACTC
TCGTCTTCGATGTGGAGCTTCTAAAACTGGAAACGCGTACAAGTTTGTACAAAAAAGCAGGCTTCACCAT
GAGCTCCCCTGGCACCGAGAGCGCGGGAAAGAGCCTGCAGTACCGAGTGGACCACCTGCTGAGCGCCGTG
GAGAATGAGCTGCAGGCGGGCAGCGAGAAGGGCGACCCCACAGAGCGCGAACTGCGCGTGGGCCTGGAGG
AGAGCGAGCTGTGGCTGCGCTTCAAGGAGCTCACCAATGAGATGATCGTGACCAAGAACGGCAGGAGGAT
GTTTCCGGTGCTGAAGGTGAACGTGTCTGGCCTGGACCCCAACGCCATGTACTCCTTCCTGCTGGACTTC
GTGGCGGCGGACAACCACCGCTGGAAGTACGTGAACGGGGAATGGGTGCCGGGGGGCAAGCCGGAGCCGC
AGGCGCCCAGCTGCGTCTACATCCACCCCGACTCGCCCAACTTCGGGGCCCACTGGATGAAGGCTCCCGT
CTCCTTCAGCAAAGTCAAGCTCACCAACAAGCTCAACGGAGGGGGCCAGATCATGCTGAACTCCTTGCAT
AAGTATGAGCCTCGAATCCACATAGTGAGAGTTGGGGGTCCACAGCGCATGATCACCAGCCACTGCTTCC
CTGAGACCCAGTTCATAGCTGTGACTGCTTATCAGAACGAGGAGATCACAGCTCTTAAAATTAAGTACAA
TCCATTTGCAAAAGCTTTCCTTGATGCAAAGGAAAGAAGTGATCACAAAGAGATGATGGAGGAACCCGGA
GACAGCCAGCAACCTGGGTACTCCCAATCAGGGGGGTGGCTTCTTCCTGGAACCAGCACCCTGTGTCCAC
CTGCAAATCCTCATCCTCAGTTTGGAGGTGCCCTCTCCCTCCCCTCCACGCACAGCTGTGACAGGTACCC
AACCCTGAGGAGCCACCGGTCCTCACCCTACCCCAGCCCCTATGCTCATCGGAACAATTCTCCAACCTAT
TCTGACAACTCACCTGCATGTTTATCCATGCTGCAATCCCATGACAATTGGTCCAGCCTTGGAATGCCTG
CCCATCCCAGCATGCTCCCCGTGAGCCACAATGCCAGCCCACCTACCAGCTCCAGTCAGTACCCCAGCCT
GTGGTCTGTGAGCAACGGCGCCGTCACCCCGGGCTCCCAGGCAGCAGCCGTGTCCAACGGGCTGGGGGCC
CAGTTCTTCCGGGGCTCCCCCGCGCACTACACACCCCTCACCCATCCGGTCTCGGCGCCCTCTTCCTCGG
GATCCCCACTGTACGAAGGGGCGGCCGCGGCCACAGACATCGTGGACAGCCAGTACGACGCCGCAGCCCA
AGGCCGCCTCATAGCCTCATGGACACCTGTGTCGCCACCTTCCATGTGAGACCCAGCTTTCTTGTACAAA
GTGGTTCGATAACGAATTCCGCCCCCCCCCCCTAACGTTACTGGCCGAAGCCGCTTGGAATAAGGCCGGT
GTGCGTTTGTCTATATGTTATTTTCCACCATATTGCCGTCTTTTGGCAATGTGAGGGCCCGGAAACCTGG
CCCTGTCTTCTTGACGAGCATTCCTAGGGGTCTTTCCCCTCTCGCCAAAGGAATGCAAGGTCTGTTGAAT
GTCGTGAAGGAAGCAGTTCCTCTGGAAGCTTCTTGAAGACAAACAACGTCTGTAGCGACCCTTTGCAGGC
AGCGGAACCCCCCACCTGGCGACAGGTGCCTCTGCGGCCAAAAGCCACGTGTATAAGATACACCTGCAAA
GGCGGCACAACCCCAGTGCCACGTTGTGAGTTGGATAGTTGTGGAAAGAGTCAAATGGCTCTCCTCAAGC
GTATTCAACAAGGGGCTGAAGGATGCCCAGAAGGTACCCCATTGTATGGGATCTGATCTGGGGCCTCGGT
GCACATGCTTTACATGTGTTTAGTCGAGGTTAAAAAAACGTCTAGGCCCCCCGAACCACGGGGACGTGGT
TTTCCTTTGAAAAACACGATGATAATATGGCCACAACCATGACCGAGTACAAGCCCACGGTGCGCCTCGC
CACCCGCGACGACGTCCCCAGGGCCGTACGCACCCTCGCCGCCGCGTTCGCCGACTACCCCGCCACGCGC
CACACCGTCGATCCGGACCGCCACATCGAGCGGGTCACCGAGCTGCAAGAACTCTTCCTCACGCGCGTCG
GGCTCGACATCGGCAAGGTGTGGGTCGCGGACGACGGCGCCGCGGTGGCGGTCTGGACCACGCCGGAGAG
CGTTGAAGCGGGGGCGGTGTTCGCCGAGATCGGCCCGCGCATGGCCGAGTTGAGCGGTTCCCGGCTGGCC
GCGCAGCAACAGATGGAAGGCCTCCTGGCGCCGCACCGGCCCAAGGAGCCCGCGTGGTTCCTGGCCACCG
TCGGCGTCTCGCCCGACCACCAGGGCAAGGGTCTGGGCAGCGCCGTCGTGCTCCCCGGAGTGGAGGCGGC
CGAGCGCGCCGGGGTGCCCGCCTTCCTGGAGACCTCCGCGCCCCGCAACCTCCCCTTCTACGAGCGGCTC
GGCTTCACCGTCACCGCCGACGTCGAGGTGCCCGAAGGACCGCGCACCTGGTGCATGACCCGCAAGCCCG
GTGCCTGATGCATCGATGGATCCTAATCAACCTCTGGATTACAAAATTTGTGAAAGATTGACTGGTATTC
TTAACTATGTTGCTCCTTTTACGCTATGTGGATACGCTGCTTTAATGCCTTTGTATCATGCTATTGCTTC
CCGTATGGCTTTCATTTTCTCCTCCTTGTATAAATCCTGGTTGCTGTCTCTTTATGAGGAGTTGTGGCCC
GTTGTCAGGCAACGTGGCGTGGTGTGCACTGTGTTTGCTGACGCAACCCCCACTGGTTGGGGCATTGCCA
CCACCTGTCAGCTCCTTTCCGGGACTTTCGCTTTCCCCCTCCCTATTGCCACGGCGGAACTCATCGCCGC
CTGCCTTGCCCGCTGCTGGACAGGGGCTCGGCTGTTGGGCACTGACAATTCCGTGGTGTTGTCGGGGAAA
TCATCGTCCTTTCCTTGGCTGCTCGCCTGTGTTGCCACCTGGATTCTGCGCGGGACGTCCTTCTGCTACG
TCCCTTCGGCCCTCAATCCAGCGGACCTTCCTTCCCGCGGCCTGCTGCCGGCTCTGCGGCCTCTTCCGCG
TCTTCGCCTTCGCCCTCAGACGAGTCGGATCTCCCTTTGGGCCGCCTCCCCGCCTGAGATCCTTTAAGAC
CAATGACTTACAAGGCAGCTGTAGATCTTAGCCACTTTTTAAAAGAAAAGGGGGGACTGGAAGGGCTAAT
TCACTCCCAACGAAGACAAGATCTGCTTTTTGCTTGTACTGGGTCTCTCTGGTTAGACCAGATCTGAGCC
TGGGAGCTCTCTGGCTAACTAGGGAACCCACTGCTTAAGCCTCAATAAAGCTTGCCTTGAGTGCTTCAAG
TAGTGTGTGCCCGTCTGTTGTGTGACTCTGGTAACTAGAGATCCCTCAGACCCTTTTAGTCAGTGTGGAA
AATCTCTAGCAGTAGTAGTTCATGTCATCTTATTATTCAGTATTTATAACTTGCAAAGAAATGAATATCA
GAGAGTGAGAGGCCCGGGTTAATTAAGGAAAGGGCTAGATCATTCTTGAAGACGAAAGGGCCTCGTGATA
CGCCTATTTTTATAGGTTAATGTCATGATAATAATGGTTTCTTAGACGTCAGGTGGCACTTTTCGGGGAA
ATGTGCGCGGAACCCCTATTTGTTTATTTTTCTAAATACATTCAAATATGTATCCGCTCATGAGACAATA
ACCCTGATAAATGCTTCAATAATATTGAAAAAGGAAGAGTATGAGTATTCAACATTTCCGTGTCGCCCTT
ATTCCCTTTTTTGCGGCATTTTGCCTTCCTGTTTTTGCTCACCCAGAAACGCTGGTGAAAGTAAAAGATG
CTGAAGATCAGTTGGGTGCACGAGTGGGTTACATCGAACTGGATCTCAACAGCGGTAAGATCCTTGAGAG
TTTTCGCCCCGAAGAACGTTTTCCAATGATGAGCACTTTTAAAGTTCTGCTATGTGGCGCGGTATTATCC
CGTGTTGACGCCGGGCAAGAGCAACTCGGTCGCCGCATACACTATTCTCAGAATGACTTGGTTGAGTACT
CACCAGTCACAGAAAAGCATCTTACGGATGGCATGACAGTAAGAGAATTATGCAGTGCTGCCATAACCAT
GAGTGATAACACTGCGGCCAACTTACTTCTGACAACGATCGGAGGACCGAAGGAGCTAACCGCTTTTTTG
CACAACATGGGGGATCATGTAACTCGCCTTGATCGTTGGGAACCGGAGCTGAATGAAGCCATACCAAACG
ACGAGCGTGACACCACGATGCCTGTAGCAATGGCAACAACGTTGCGCAAACTATTAACTGGCGAACTACT
TACTCTAGCTTCCCGGCAACAATTAATAGACTGGATGGAGGCGGATAAAGTTGCAGGACCACTTCTGCGC
TCGGCCCTTCCGGCTGGCTGGTTTATTGCTGATAAATCTGGAGCCGGTGAGCGTGGGTCTCGCGGTATCA
TTGCAGCACTGGGGCCAGATGGTAAGCCCTCCCGTATCGTAGTTATCTACACGACGGGGAGTCAGGCAAC
TATGGATGAACGAAATAGACAGATCGCTGAGATAGGTGCCTCACTGATTAAGCATTGGTAACTGTCAGAC
CAAGTTTACTCATATATACTTTAGATTGATTTAAAACTTCATTTTTAATTTAAAAGGATCTAGGTGAAGA
TCCTTTTTGATAATCTCATGACCAAAATCCCTTAACGTGAGTTTTCGTTCCACTGAGCGTCAGACCCCGT
AGAAAAGATCAAAGGATCTTCTTGAGATCCTTTTTTTCTGCGCGTAATCTGCTGCTTGCAAACAAAAAAA
CCACCGCTACCAGCGGTGGTTTGTTTGCCGGATCAAGAGCTACCAACTCTTTTTCCGAAGGTAACTGGCT
TCAGCAGAGCGCAGATACCAAATACTGTTCTTCTAGTGTAGCCGTAGTTAGGCCACCACTTCAAGAACTC
TGTAGCACCGCCTACATACCTCGCTCTGCTAATCCTGTTACCAGTGGCTGCTGCCAGTGGCGATAAGTCG
TGTCTTACCGGGTTGGACTCAAGACGATAGTTACCGGATAAGGCGCAGCGGTCGGGCTGAACGGGGGGTT
CGTGCACACAGCCCAGCTTGGAGCGAACGACCTACACCGAACTGAGATACCTACAGCGTGAGCTATGAGA
AAGCGCCACGCTTCCCGAAGGGAGAAAGGCGGACAGGTATCCGGTAAGCGGCAGGGTCGGAACAGGAGAG
CGCACGAGGGAGCTTCCAGGGGGAAACGCCTGGTATCTTTATAGTCCTGTCGGGTTTCGCCACCTCTGAC
TTGAGCGTCGATTTTTGTGATGCTCGTCAGGGGGGCGGAGCCTATGGAAAAACGCCAGCAACGCGGCCTT
TTTACGGTTCCTGGCCTTTTGCTGGCCTTTTGCTCACATGTTCTTTCCTGCGTTATCCCCTGATTCTGTG
GATAACCGTATTACCGCCTTTGAGTGAGCTGATACCGCTCGCCGCAGCCGAACGACCGAGCGCAGCGAGT
CAGTGAGCGAGGAAGCGGAAGAGCGCCCAATACGCAAACCGCCTCTCCCCGCGCGTTGGCCGATTCATTA
ATGCAGCAAGCTCATGGCTGACTAATTTTTTTTATTTATGCAGAGGCCGAGGCCGCCTCGGCCTCTGAGC
TATTCCAGAAGTAGTGAGGAGGCTTTTTTGGAGGCCTAGGCTTTTGCAAAAAGCTCCCCGTGGCACGACA
GGTTTCCCGACTGGAAAGCGGGCAGTGAGCGCAACGCAATTAATGTGAGTTAGCTCACTCATTAGGCACC
CCAGGCTTTACACTTTATGCTTCCGGCTCGTATGTTGTGTGGAATTGTGAGCGGATAACAATTTCACACA
GGAAACAGCTATGACATGATTACGAATTTCACAAATAAAGCATTTTTTTCACTGCATTCTAGTTGTGGTT
TGTCCAAACTCATCAATGTATCTTATCATGTCTGGATCAACTGGATAACTCAAGCTAACCAAAATCATCC
CAAACTTCCCACCCCATACCCTATTACCACTGCCAATTACCTGTGGTTTCATTTACTCTAAACCTGTGAT
TCCTCTGAATTATTTTCATTTTAAAGAAATTGTATTTGTTAAATATGTACTACAAACTTAGTAGT
Features (pLannotate 1.2.2; 30 found; start..end, strand, type, name):
    377..634     +  LTR            5' LTR (truncated): truncated 5' long terminal repeat (LTR) from HIV-1
    681..806     +  misc_feature   HIV-1 Ψ: packaging signal of human immunodeficiency virus type 1
    790..1128    +  CDS            HIV-1 gag (fragment): gag protein from human immunodeficiency virus 1; gag
   1303..1536    +  misc_feature   RRE: The Rev response element (RRE) of HIV-1 allows for Rev-dependent mRNA export from the nucleus to the cytoplasm.
   1913..2013    +  CDS            Rev (fragment): human immunodeficiency virus 1 (HIV-1) Rev protein; rev; enhances nuclear export of unspliced and incompletely spliced viral mRNAs
   2058..2175    +  misc_feature   cPPT/CTS: central polypurine tract and central termination sequence of HIV-1
   2226..2572    +  promoter       PGK promoter (fragment): mouse phosphoglycerate kinase 1 promoter
   2565..2678    +  promoter       PGK promoter (fragment): mouse phosphoglycerate kinase 1 promoter
   2723..2743    +  CDS            FLAG (fragment): FLAG® epitope tag, followed by an enterokinase cleavage site
   2756..2782    +  CDS            3xHA (fragment): three tandem HA epitope tags
   2789..3112    +  CDS            FKBP-V: F36V mutant of FK506-binding protein FKBP12 binds synthetic ligands that do not bind wild-type FKBP
   3119..3143    +  protein_bind   attB1: mutant version of attB; recombination site for the Gateway® BP reaction BP Clonase™
   3149..4456    +  CDS            TBXT: TBXT_HUMAN - Also known as T. Experimental evidence at protein level: Swiss-Prot protein existence level 1. Involved in the transcriptional regulation of genes required for mesoderm formation and differentiation. Binds to a palindromic site (called T site) and activates gene transcription when bound to such a site. From Homo sapiens (Human).
   4461..4485    -  protein_bind   attB2: mutant version of attB; recombination site for the Gateway® BP reaction BP Clonase™
   4603..5065    +  misc_feature   IRES: internal ribosome entry site (IRES) of the encephalomyocarditis virus (EMCV)
   5079..5678    +  CDS            PuroR (fragment): puromycin N-acetyltransferase; pac from Streptomyces; confers resistance to puromycin
   5695..6283    +  misc_feature   WPRE: woodchuck hepatitis virus posttranscriptional regulatory element
   6291..6356    +  CDS            nef (fragment): NEF_HV1Z2 - Experimental evidence at protein level: Swiss-Prot protein existence level 1. Extracellular Nef protein targets CD4(+) T-lymphocytes for apoptosis by interacting with CXCR4 surface receptors. From Human immunodeficiency virus type 1 group M subtype D (isolate Z2/CDC-Z34) (HIV-1).
   6358..6591    +  LTR            3' LTR (ΔU3): self-inactivating 3' long terminal repeat (LTR) from HIV-1
   6796..6900    +  promoter       AmpR promoter: bla
   6901..7761    +  CDS            AmpR: β-lactamase; bla; confers resistance to ampicillin, carbenicillin, and related antibiotics
   7932..8520    +  rep_origin     ori: high-copy-number ColE1/pMB1/pBR322/pUC origin of replication
   8703..8757    +  CDS            lacI (fragment): lac repressor; lacI; The lac repressor binds to the lac operator to inhibit transcription in E. coli. This inhibition can be relieved by adding lactose or isopropyl-β-D-thiogalactopyranoside (IPTG).
   8763..8856    +  rep_origin     SV40 ori (fragment): SV40 origin of replication
   8881..8918    +  CDS            lacI (fragment): lac repressor; lacI; The lac repressor binds to the lac operator to inhibit transcription in E. coli. This inhibition can be relieved by adding lactose or isopropyl-β-D-thiogalactopyranoside (IPTG).
   8931..8952    +  protein_bind   CAP binding site: CAP binding activates transcription in the presence of cAMP. E. coli catabolite activator protein
   8967..8997    +  promoter       lac promoter: promoter for the E. coli lac operon
   9005..9021    +  protein_bind   lac operator: The lac repressor binds to the lac operator to inhibit transcription in E. coli. This inhibition can be relieved by adding lactose or isopropyl-β-D-thiogalactopyranoside (IPTG). lac repressor encoded by lacI
   9055..9138    +  polyA_signal   SV40 poly(A) signal (fragment): SV40 polyadenylation signal
   9305..329     +  CDS            nef (fragment) (across the origin): NEF_HV1BR - Experimental evidence at protein level: Swiss-Prot protein existence level 1. Extracellular Nef protein targets CD4(+) T-lymphocytes for apoptosis by interacting with CXCR4 surface receptors (PubMed:14990729). From Human immunodeficiency virus type 1 group M subtype B (isolate BRU/LAI) (HIV-1).
