[The description below was written by a language model from this plasmid's Addgene catalogue record and pLannotate feature annotations shown in this document.]
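Description:
Phage-PGK-Flag-HA-FKBP-T(WT) is a 9.3 kb HIV-1-based lentiviral transfer plasmid for expressing human brachyury (T/TBXT) in mammalian cells. It was made by Gateway recombination of the T open reading frame into the Phage-PGK-Flag-HA-FKBP-DEST destination backbone, which leaves attB1 and attB2 sites flanking the insert. In bacteria the plasmid is maintained through a high-copy ColE1/pUC-type origin and selected with ampicillin via the β-lactamase gene. The viral portion carries a truncated 5' LTR, the Ψ packaging signal with a gag fragment, the RRE for Rev-dependent nuclear export, the cPPT/CTS, a WPRE to enhance transcript expression, and a ΔU3 self-inactivating 3' LTR, so the integrated provirus relies on its internal promoter.

That internal promoter is the mouse PGK promoter, annotated as two adjoining fragments. It drives a single fusion reading frame consisting of a FLAG tag, an HA epitope, the F36V mutant of FKBP12, and then full-length brachyury. FKBP12(F36V) binds synthetic ligands that do not recognise wild-type FKBP, and given the associated publication on targeted brachyury degradation in chordoma, it most likely serves as an N-terminal ligand-dependent degradation tag, while the epitope tags allow detection or pulldown. Downstream, an EMCV IRES links puromycin N-acetyltransferase to the same transcript, allowing puromycin selection of transduced cells. The brachyury coding sequence is wild type at the protein level but carries a silent C-to-T change in the alanine codon at position 194. This change destroys the PAM of an sgRNA targeting endogenous T, making the transgene resistant to Cas9 cutting. The design is therefore suited to replacing endogenous brachyury with the tagged version after knockout.
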