Addgene plasmid #181734: Phage-PGK-Flag-HA-FKBP-T(WT)
Purpose: for lentiviral expression of brachyury ORF in mammalian cells
Depositing lab: Charles Lin. Depositing organization: Baylor College of Medicine. Publication: Targeted brachyury degradation disrupts a highly specific autoregulatory program controlling chordoma cell identity. Sheppard HE, Dall'Agnese A, Park WD, Shamim MH, Dubrulle J, Johnson HL, Stossi F, Cogswell P, Sommer J, Levy J, Sharifnia T, Wawer MJ, Nabet B, Gray NS, Clemons PA, Schreiber SL, Workman P, Young RA, Lin CY. Cell Rep Med. 2021 Jan 19;2(1):100188. doi: 10.1016/j.xcrm.2020.100188. eCollection 2021 Jan 19. PubMed 33521702.
Backbone
  Vector backbone: Phage-PGK-Flag-HA-FKBP-DEST
  Vector type: Lentiviral
Growth in bacteria
  Bacterial resistance: Ampicillin, 100 μg/mL
  Growth temperature: 37°C
  Growth strain: NEB Stable
  Copy number: High Copy
Gene/Insert
  Gene/Insert name: T (brachyury)
  Species: H. sapiens (human)
  Mutation: a silent mutation in the PAM site of an sgRNAt targeting enodgenous T (sg_T: CCCTGAGACCCAGTTCATAG) at amino acid 194 - C to T at position 3 of alanine
  Cloning method: Gateway Cloning
Terms and licenses: Academic/Nonprofit Terms; Industry Terms: Not Available to Industry
How to cite: Phage-PGK-Flag-HA-FKBP-T(WT) was a gift from Charles Lin (Addgene plasmid # 181734 ; http://n2t.net/addgene:181734 ; RRID:Addgene_181734)
